>Addgene plasmid #118903 | pOCC193 | depositor full sequence | sequence record 224693 | Full Sequence
AGCTGCCACCATTTTGTTCGCCCAGGACTCTAGCTATAGTTCTAGTGGTTGGCTACGTATACTCCGGAAT
ATTAATAGATCATGGAGATAATTAAAATGATAACCATCTCGCAAATAAATAAGTATTTTACTGTTTTCGT
AACAGTTTTGTAATAAAAAAACCTATAAATATTCCGGATTATTCATACCGTCCCACCATCGGGCGCGGAT
CGCCACCATGGGCATGAAAATCGAAGAAGGTAAACTGGTAATCTGGATTAACGGCGATAAAGGCTATAAC
GGTCTCGCTGAAGTCGGTAAGAAATTCGAGAAAGATACCGGAATTAAAGTCACCGTTGAGCATCCGGATA
AACTGGAAGAGAAATTCCCACAGGTTGCGGCAACTGGCGATGGCCCTGACATTATCTTCTGGGCACACGA
CCGCTTTGGTGGCTACGCTCAATCTGGCCTGTTGGCTGAAATCACCCCGGACAAAGCGTTCCAGGACAAG
CTGTATCCGTTTACCTGGGATGCCGTACGTTACAACGGCAAGCTGATTGCTTACCCGATCGCTGTTGAAG
CGTTATCGCTGATTTATAACAAAGATCTGCTGCCGAACCCGCCAAAAACCTGGGAAGAGATCCCGGCGCT
GGATAAAGAACTGAAAGCGAAAGGTAAGAGCGCGCTGATGTTCAACCTGCAAGAACCGTACTTCACCTGG
CCGCTGATTGCTGCTGACGGGGGTTATGCGTTCAAGTATGAAAACGGCAAGTACGACATTAAAGACGTGG
GCGTGGATAACGCTGGCGCGAAAGCGGGTCTGACCTTCCTGGTTGACCTGATTAAAAACAAACACATGAA
TGCAGACACCGATTACTCCATCGCAGAAGCTGCCTTTAATAAAGGCGAAACAGCGATGACCATCAACGGC
CCGTGGGCATGGTCCAACATCGACACCAGCAAAGTGAATTATGGTGTAACGGTACTGCCGACCTTCAAGG
GTCAACCATCCAAACCGTTCGTTGGCGTGCTGAGCGCAGGTATTAACGCCGCCAGTCCGAACAAAGAGCT
GGCAAAAGAGTTCCTCGAAAACTATCTGCTGACTGATGAAGGTCTGGAAGCGGTTAATAAAGACAAACCG
CTGGGTGCCGTAGCGCTGAAGTCTTACGAGGAAGAGTTGGTGAAAGATCCGCGTATTGCCGCCACTATGG
AAAACGCCCAGAAAGGTGAAATCATGCCGAACATCCCGCAGATGTCCGCTTTCTGGTATGCCGTGCGTAC
TGCGGTGATCAACGCCGCCAGCGGTCGTCAGACTGTCGATGAAGCCCTGAAAGACGCGCAGACTAATTCG
AGCTCGAACAACAACAACAATAACAATAACAACAACAGCAGCGGCAGACTGGAAGTTCTGTTCCAGGGGC
CGATGGTGAGCAAGGGCGAGGAGCTGTTCACCGGGGTGGTGCCCATCCTGGTCGAGCTGGACGGCGACGT
AAACGGCCACAAGTTCAGCGTGTCCGGCGAGGGCGAGGGCGATGCCACCTACGGCAAGCTGACCCTGAAG
TTCATCTGCACCACCGGCAAGCTGCCCGTGCCCTGGCCCACCCTCGTGACCACCCTGACCTACGGCGTGC
AGTGCTTCAGCCGCTACCCCGACCACATGAAGCAGCACGACTTCTTCAAGTCCGCCATGCCCGAAGGCTA
CGTCCAGGAGCGCACCATCTTCTTCAAGGACGACGGCAACTACAAGACCCGCGCCGAGGTGAAGTTCGAG
GGCGACACCCTGGTGAACCGCATCGAGCTGAAGGGCATCGACTTCAAGGAGGACGGCAACATCCTGGGGC
ACAAGCTGGAGTACAACTACAACAGCCACAACGTCTATATCATGGCCGACAAGCAGAAGAACGGCATCAA
GGTGAACTTCAAGATCCGCCACAACATCGAGGACGGCAGCGTGCAGCTCGCCGACCACTACCAGCAGAAC
ACCCCCATCGGCGACGGCCCCGTGCTGCTGCCCGACAACCACTACCTGAGCACCCAGTCCAAACTGAGCA
AAGACCCCAACGAGAAGCGCGATCACATGGTCCTGCTGGAGTTCGTGACCGCCGCCGGGATCACTCTCGG
CATGGACGAGCTGTACAAGGGATCCGCTGGCTCCGCTGCTGGTTCTGGCGCGGCCGCAAGCGCTATGGCC
ACAACCTGTTACATTGCACAAGATAAAAATATATCATCACGAACAGTAAAACTGTCTGCTTACATAAACA
GTAATACAAGGGGTGTTATGCAGTTTAAGGTTTACACCTATAAAAGAGAGAGCCGTTATCGTCTGTTTGT
GGATGTACAGAGTGATATTATTGACACGCCCGGGCGACGGATGGTGATCCCCCTGGCCAGTGCCCGTCTG
CTGTCAGATAAAGTCTCCCGTGAACTTTACCCGGTGGTGCATATCGGGGATGAAAGCTGGCGCATGATGA
CCACCGATATGGCCAGTGTGCCGGTCTCCGTTATCGGGGAAGAAGTGGCTGATCTCAGCCACCGCGAAAA
TGACATCAAAAACGCCATTAACCTGATGTTCTGGGGAATATAAATGTCAGGCTCCCTTATACACAGCCAG
TGGCGCGCCGCTGGAAGTTCTGTTCCAGGGGCCGAGCGCTTGGAGCCATCCGCAGTTTGAAAAAGGTGGT
GGTAGCGGTGGTGGTTCAGGTGGTAGTGCATGGTCACACCCTCAGTTTGAGAAATAATAGAAGCTTGTCG
AGAAGTACTAGAGGATCATAATCAGCCATACCACATTTGTAGAGGTTTTACTTGCTTTAAAAAACCTCCC
ACACCTCCCCCTGAACCTGAAACATAAAATGAATGCAATTGTTGTTGTTAACTTGTTTATTGCAGCTTAT
AATGGTTACAAATAAAGCAATAGCATCACAAATTTCACAAATAAAGCATTTTTTTCACTGCATTCTAGTT
GTGGTTTGTCCAAACTCATCAATGTATCTTATCATGTCTGGATCTGATCACTGCTTGAGCCTAGGAGATC
CGAACCAGATAAGTGAAAGCCTGCATCCGCAGATCTTAATTAATAAAACACGATACATTGTTATTAGTAC
ATTTATTAAGCGCTAGATTCTGTGCGTTGTTGATTTACAGACAATTGTTGTACGTATTTTAATAATTCAT
TAAATTTATAATCTTTAGGGTGGTATGTTAGAGCGAAAATCAAATGATTTTCAGCGTCTTTATATCTGAA
TTTAAATATTAAATCCTCAATAGATTTGTAAAATAGGTTTCGATTAGTTTCAAACAAGGGTTGTTTTTCC
GAACCGATGGCTGGACTATCTAATGGATTTTCGCTCAACGCCACAAAACTTGCCAAATCTTGTAGCAGCA
ATCTAGCTTTGTCGATATTCGTTTGTGTTTTGTTTTGTAATAAAGGTTCGACGTCGTTCAAAATATTATG
CGCTTTTGTATTTCTTTCATCACTGTCGTTAGTGTACAATTGACTCGACGTAAACACGTTAAATAACGCT
TGGACATATTTAACATCGGGCGTGTTAGCTTTATTAGGCCGATTATCGTCGTCGTCCCAACCCTCGTCGT
TAGAAGTTGCTTCCGAAGACGATTTTGCCATAGCCACACGACGCCTATTAATTGTGTCGGCTAACACGTC
CGCGATCAAATTTGTAGTTGAGCTTTTTGGGCCTCATGGGCCTTCCGCTCACTGCCCGCTTTCCAGTCGG
GAAACCTGTCGTGCCAGCTGCATTAACATGGTCATAGCTGTTTCCTTGCGTATTGGGCGCTCTCCGCTTC
CTCGCTCACTGACTCGCTGCGCTCGGTCGTTCGGGTAAAGCCTGGGGTGCCTAATGAGCAAAAGGCCAGC
AAAAGGCCAGGAACCGTAAAAAGGCCGCGTTGCTGGCGTTTTTCCATAGGCTCCGCCCCCCTGACGAGCA
TCACAAAAATCGACGCTCAAGTCAGAGGTGGCGAAACCCGACAGGACTATAAAGATACCAGGCGTTTCCC
CCTGGAAGCTCCCTCGTGCGCTCTCCTGTTCCGACCCTGCCGCTTACCGGATACCTGTCCGCCTTTCTCC
CTTCGGGAAGCGTGGCGCTTTCTCATAGCTCACGCTGTAGGTATCTCAGTTCGGTGTAGGTCGTTCGCTC
CAAGCTGGGCTGTGTGCACGAACCCCCCGTTCAGCCCGACCGCTGCGCCTTATCCGGTAACTATCGTCTT
GAGTCCAACCCGGTAAGACACGACTTATCGCCACTGGCAGCAGCCACTGGTAACAGGATTAGCAGAGCGA
GGTATGTAGGCGGTGCTACAGAGTTCTTGAAGTGGTGGCCTAACTACGGCTACACTAGAAGAACAGTATT
TGGTATCTGCGCTCTGCTGAAGCCAGTTACCTTCGGAAAAAGAGTTGGTAGCTCTTGATCCGGCAAACAA
ACCACCGCTGGTAGCGGTGGTTTTTTTGTTTGCAAGCAGCAGATTACGCGCAGAAAAAAAGGATCTCAAG
AAGATCCTTTGATCTTTTCTACGGGGTCTGACGCTCAGTGGAACGAAAACTCACGTTAAGGGATTTTGGT
CATGAGATTATCAAAAAGGATCTTCACCTAGATCCTTTTAAATTAAAAATGAAGTTTTAAATCAATCTAA
AGTATATATGAGTAAACTTGGTCTGACAGTTACCAATGCTTAATCAGTGAGGCACCTATCTCAGCGATCT
GTCTATTTCGTTCATCCATAGTTGCCTGACTCCCCGTCGTGTAGATAACTACGATACGGGAGGGCTTACC
ATCTGGCCCCAGTGCTGCAATGATACCGCGAGACCCACGCTCACCGGCTCCAGATTTATCAGCAATAAAC
CAGCCAGCCGGAAGGGCCGAGCGCAGAAGTGGTCCTGCAACTTTATCCGCCTCCATCCAGTCTATTAATT
GTTGCCGGGAAGCTAGAGTAAGTAGTTCGCCAGTTAATAGTTTGCGCAACGTTGTTGCCATTGCTGCAGG
CATCGTGGTGTCACGCTCGTCGTTTGGTATGGCTTCATTCAGCTCCGGTTCCCAACGATCAAGGCGAGTT
ACATGATCCCCCATGTTGTGCAAAAAAGCGGTTAGCTCCTTCGGTCCTCCGATCGTTGTCAGAAGTAAGT
TGGCCGCAGTGTTATCACTCATGGTTATGGCAGCACTGCATAATTCTCTTACTGTCATGCCATCCGTAAG
ATGCTTTTCTGTGACTGGTGAGTACTCAACCAAGTCATTCTGAGAATAGTGTATGCGGCGACCGAGTTGC
TCTTGCCCGGCGTCAACACGGGATAATACCGCGCCACATAGCAGAACTTTAAAAGTGCTCATCATTGGAA
AACGTTCTTCGGGGCGAAAACTCTCAAGGATCTTACCGCTGTTGAGATCCAGTTCGATGTAACCCACTCG
TGCACCCAACTGATCTTCAGCATCTTTTACTTTCACCAGCGTTTCTGGGTGAGCAAAAACAGGAAGGCAA
AATGCCGCAAAAAAGGGAATAAGGGCGACACGGAAATGTTGAATACTCATTACTCTTCCTTTTTCAATAT
TATTGAAGCATTTATCAGGGTTATTGTCTCATGAGCGGATACATATTTGAATGTATTTAGAAAAATAAAC
AAATAGGGGTTCCGCGCACATTTCCCCGAAAAGTGCCACCTAAATTGTAAGCGTTAATATTTTGTTAAAA
TTCGCGTTAAATTTTTGTTAAATCAGCTCATTTTTTAACCAATAGGCCGAAATCGGCAAAATCCCTTATA
AATCAAAAGAATAGACCGAGATAGGGTTGAGTGGCCGCTACAGGGCGCTCCCATTCGCCATTCAGGCTGC
GCAACTGTTGGGAAGGGCGTTTCGGTGCGGGCCTCTTCGCTATTACGCCAGCTGGCGAAAGGGGGATGTG
CTGCAAGGCGATTAAGTTGGGTAACGCCAGGGTTTTCCCAGTCACGACGTTGTAAAACGACGGCCAGTGA
GCGCGACGTAATACGACTCACTATAGGGCGAATTGGCGGAAGGCCGTCAAGGCCGTGACGTTAAAACTAT
TAAGCCATCCAATCGACCGTTAGTCGAATCAGGACCGCTGGTGCGAGAAGCCGCGAAGTATGGCGAATGC
ATCGTATAACGTGTGGAGTCCGCTCATTAGAGCGTCATGTTTAGACAAGAAAGCTACATATTTAATTGAT
CCCGATGATTTTATTGATAAATTGACCCTAACTCCATACACGGTATTCTACAATGGCGGGGTTTTGGTCA
AAATTTCCGGACTGCGATTGTACATGCTGTTAACGGCTCCGCCCACTATTAATGAAATTAAAAATTCCAA
TTTTAAAAAACGCAGCAAGAGAAACATTTGTATGAAAGAATGCGTAGAAGGAAAGAAAAATGTCGTGGAC
ATGCTGAACAACAAGATTAATATGCCTCCGTGTATAAAAAAAATATTGAACGATTTGAAAGAAAACAATG
TACCGCGCGGCGGTATGTACAGGAAGAGGTTTATACTAAACTGTTACATTGCAAACGTGGTTTCGTGTGC
CAAGTGTGAAAACCGATGTTTAATCAAGGCTCTGACGCATTTCTACAACCACGACTCCAAGTGTGTGGGT
GAAGTCATGCATCTTTTAATCAAATCCCAAGATGTGTATAAACCACCAAACTGCCAAAAAATGAAAACTG
TGGACAAGCTCTGTCCGTTTGCTGGCAACTGCAAGGGTCTCAATCCTATTTGTAATTATTGAATAATAAA
ACAATTATAAATGCTAAATTTGTTTTTTATTAACGATACAAACCAAACGCAACAAGAACATTTGTAGTAT
TATCTATAATTGAAAACGCGTAGTTATAATCGCTGAGGTAATATTTAAAATCATTTTCAAATGATTCACA
GTTAATTTGCGACAATATAATTTTATTTTCACATAAACTAGACGCCTTGTCGTCTTCTTCTTCGTATTCC
TTCTCTTTTTCATTTTTCTCCTCATAAAAATTAACATAGTTATTATCGTATCCATATATGTATCTATCGT
ATAGAGTAAATTTTTTGTTGTCATAAATATATATGTCTTTTTTAATGGGGTGTATAGTACCGCTGCGCAT
AGTTTTTCTGTAATTTACAACAGTGCTATTTTCTGGTAGTTCTTCGGAGTGTGTTGCTTTAATTATTAAA
TTTATATAATCAATGAATTTGGGATCGTCGGTTTTGTACAATATGTTGCCGGCATAGTACGCAGCTTCTT
CTAGTTCAATTACACCATTTTTTAGCAGCACCGGATTAACATAACTTTCCAAAATGTTGTACGAACCGTT
AAACAAAAACAGTTCACCTCCCTTTTCTATACTATTGTCTGCGAGCAGTTGTTTGTTGTTAAAAATAACA
GCCATTGTAATGAGACGCACAAACTAATATCACA
Features (pLannotate 1.2.2; 17 found; start..end, strand, type, name):
     79..170     +  promoter       polyhedrin promoter: polh from Autographa californica; promoter for the baculovirus polyhedrin gene
    224..1324    +  CDS            MBP: maltose binding protein from E. coli; malE (mutated); This version of the gene does not encode a signal sequence, so MBP will remain in the cytosol.
   1403..2119    +  CDS            mEGFP: mEGFP is a basic (constitutively fluorescent) green fluorescent protein published in 2002, derived from Aequorea victoria. It has moderate acid sensitivity.
   2258..2560    +  CDS            ccdB: CCDB_ECOLI - Also known as G, letB, letD. Experimental evidence at protein level: Swiss-Prot protein existence level 1. Toxic component of a type II toxin-antitoxin (TA) system, functioning in plasmid maintainence. Responsible for the post- segregational killing (PSK) of plasmid-free cells, also referred to as a plasmid addiction system. Half-life of over 2 hours. Cell killing by CcdB is accompanied by filamentation, defects in chromosome and plasmid segregation, defects in cell division, formation of anucleate cells, decreased DNA synthesis and plasmid loss. Interferes with the activity of DN
   2744..2827    +  CDS            large T antigen (fragment): large T antigen from SV40 (simian virus 40)
   2850..2984    +  polyA_signal   SV40 poly(A) signal: SV40 polyadenylation signal
   3057..3429    +  3'UTR          polyhedrin 3' UTR: 3' UTR from the Autographa californica nucleopolyhedrovirus polyhedrin gene (Suzuki et al., 2006)
   3689..3736    -  CDS            lacI (fragment): lac repressor; lacI; The lac repressor binds to the lac operator to inhibit transcription in E. coli. This inhibition can be relieved by adding lactose or isopropyl-β-D-thiogalactopyranoside (IPTG).
   3773..3813    -  rep_origin     RSF ori (fragment): Plasmids containing the RSF 1030 origin of replication can be propagated in E. coli cells that contain additional plasmids with compatible origins.
   3891..4479    -  rep_origin     ori: high-copy-number ColE1/pMB1/pBR322/pUC origin of replication
   4650..5510    -  CDS            AmpR: β-lactamase; bla; confers resistance to ampicillin, carbenicillin, and related antibiotics
   5512..5616    -  promoter       AmpR promoter: bla
   5642..5773    -  rep_origin     M13 ori (fragment): M13 bacteriophage origin of replication; arrow indicates direction of (+) strand synthesis
   5794..5950    -  CDS            lacZα (fragment): LacZα fragment of β-galactosidase; lacZ fragment
   5959..5977    +  promoter       T7 promoter: promoter for bacteriophage T7 RNA polymerase
   6080..6709    +  CDS            LEF-2: LEF2_NPVAC - Experimental evidence at protein level: Swiss-Prot protein existence level 1. Plays an essential role in viral DNA replication. Does not seem to participate in the initiation step but is rather important for the amplification of DNA. Also required for expression from the vp39 and polh promoters. From Autographa californica nuclear polyhedrosis virus (AcMNPV).
   6750..7355    +  CDS            ORF603: baculovirus ORF603 protein
