>Addgene plasmid #118903 | pOCC193 | addgene full sequence | sequence record 232363 | Addgene NGS Result
ATCATGGAGATAATTAAAATGATAACCATCTCGCAAATAAATAAGTATTTTACTGTTTTCGTAACAGTTT
TGTAATAAAAAAACCTATAAATATTCCGGATTATTCATACCGTCCCACCATCGGGCGCGGATCGCCACCA
TGGGCATGAAAATCGAAGAAGGTAAACTGGTAATCTGGATTAACGGCGATAAAGGCTATAACGGTCTCGC
TGAAGTCGGTAAGAAATTCGAGAAAGATACCGGAATTAAAGTCACCGTTGAGCATCCGGATAAACTGGAA
GAGAAATTCCCACAGGTTGCGGCAACTGGCGATGGCCCTGACATTATCTTCTGGGCACACGACCGCTTTG
GTGGCTACGCTCAATCTGGCCTGTTGGCTGAAATCACCCCGGACAAAGCGTTCCAGGACAAGCTGTATCC
GTTTACCTGGGATGCCGTACGTTACAACGGCAAGCTGATTGCTTACCCGATCGCTGTTGAAGCGTTATCG
CTGATTTATAACAAAGATCTGCTGCCGAACCCGCCAAAAACCTGGGAAGAGATCCCGGCGCTGGATAAAG
AACTGAAAGCGAAAGGTAAGAGCGCGCTGATGTTCAACCTGCAAGAACCGTACTTCACCTGGCCGCTGAT
TGCTGCTGACGGGGGTTATGCGTTCAAGTATGAAAACGGCAAGTACGACATTAAAGACGTGGGCGTGGAT
AACGCTGGCGCGAAAGCGGGTCTGACCTTCCTGGTTGACCTGATTAAAAACAAACACATGAATGCAGACA
CCGATTACTCCATCGCAGAAGCTGCCTTTAATAAAGGCGAAACAGCGATGACCATCAACGGCCCGTGGGC
ATGGTCCAACATCGACACCAGCAAAGTGAATTATGGTGTAACGGTACTGCCGACCTTCAAGGGTCAACCA
TCCAAACCGTTCGTTGGCGTGCTGAGCGCAGGTATTAACGCCGCCAGTCCGAACAAAGAGCTGGCAAAAG
AGTTCCTCGAAAACTATCTGCTGACTGATGAAGGTCTGGAAGCGGTTAATAAAGACAAACCGCTGGGTGC
CGTAGCGCTGAAGTCTTACGAGGAAGAGTTGGTGAAAGATCCGCGTATTGCCGCCACTATGGAAAACGCC
CAGAAAGGTGAAATCATGCCGAACATCCCGCAGATGTCCGCTTTCTGGTATGCCGTGCGTACTGCGGTGA
TCAACGCCGCCAGCGGTCGTCAGACTGTCGATGAAGCCCTGAAAGACGCGCAGACTAATTCGAGCTCGAA
CAACAACAACAATAACAATAACAACAACAGCAGCGGCAGACTGGAAGTTCTGTTCCAGGGGCCGATGGTG
AGCAAGGGCGAGGAGCTGTTCACCGGGGTGGTGCCCATCCTGGTCGAGCTGGACGGCGACGTAAACGGCC
ACAAGTTCAGCGTGTCCGGCGAGGGCGAGGGCGATGCCACCTACGGCAAGCTGACCCTGAAGTTCATCTG
CACCACCGGCAAGCTGCCCGTGCCCTGGCCCACCCTCGTGACCACCCTGACCTACGGCGTGCAGTGCTTC
AGCCGCTACCCCGACCACATGAAGCAGCACGACTTCTTCAAGTCCGCCATGCCCGAAGGCTACGTCCAGG
AGCGCACCATCTTCTTCAAGGACGACGGCAACTACAAGACCCGCGCCGAGGTGAAGTTCGAGGGCGACAC
CCTGGTGAACCGCATCGAGCTGAAGGGCATCGACTTCAAGGAGGACGGCAACATCCTGGGGCACAAGCTG
GAGTACAACTACAACAGCCACAACGTCTATATCATGGCCGACAAGCAGAAGAACGGCATCAAGGTGAACT
TCAAGATCCGCCACAACATCGAGGACGGCAGCGTGCAGCTCGCCGACCACTACCAGCAGAACACCCCCAT
CGGCGACGGCCCCGTGCTGCTGCCCGACAACCACTACCTGAGCACCCAGTCCAAACTGAGCAAAGACCCC
AACGAGAAGCGCGATCACATGGTCCTGCTGGAGTTCGTGACCGCCGCCGGGATCACTCTCGGCATGGACG
AGCTGTACAAGGGATCCGCTGGCTCCGCTGCTGGTTCTGGCGCGGCCGCAAGCGCTATGGCCACAACCTG
TTACATTGCACAAGATAAAAATATATCATCACGAACAGTAAAACTGTCTGCTTACATAAACAGTAATACA
AGGGGTGTTATGCAGTTTAAGGTTTACACCTATAAAAGAGAGAGCCGTTATCGTCTGTTTGTGGATGTAC
AGAGTGATATTATTGACACGCCCGGGCGACGGATGGTGATCCCCCTGGCCAGTGCCCGTCTGCTGTCAGA
TAAAGTCTCCCGTGAACTTTACCCGGTGGTGCATATCGGGGATGAAAGCTGGCGCATGATGACCACCGAT
ATGGCCAGTGTGCCGGTCTCCGTTATCGGGGAAGAAGTGGCTGATCTCAGCCACCGCGAAAATGACATCA
AAAACGCCATTAACCTGATGTTCTGGGGAATATAAATGTCAGGCTCCCTTATACACAGCCAGTGGCGCGC
CGCTGGAAGTTCTGTTCCAGGGGCCGAGCGCTTGGAGCCATCCGCAGTTTGAAAAAGGTGGTGGTAGCGG
TGGTGGTTCAGGTGGTAGTGCATGGTCACACCCTCAGTTTGAGAAATAATAGAAGCTTGTCGAGAAGTAC
TAGAGGATCATAATCAGCCATACCACATTTGTAGAGGTTTTACTTGCTTTAAAAAACCTCCCACACCTCC
CCCTGAACCTGAAACATAAAATGAATGCAATTGTTGTTGTTAACTTGTTTATTGCAGCTTATAATGGTTA
CAAATAAAGCAATAGCATCACAAATTTCACAAATAAAGCATTTTTTTCACTGCATTCTAGTTGTGGTTTG
TCCAAACTCATCAATGTATCTTATCATGTCTGGATCTGATCACTGCTTGAGCCTAGGAGATCCGAACCAG
ATAAGTGAAAGCCTGCATCCGCAGATCTTAATTAATAAAACACGATACATTGTTATTAGTACATTTATTA
AGCGCTAGATTCTGTGCGTTGTTGATTTACAGACAATTGTTGTACGTATTTTAATAATTCATTAAATTTA
TAATCTTTAGGGTGGTATGTTAGAGCGAAAATCAAATGATTTTCAGCGTCTTTATATCTGAATTTAAATA
TTAAATCCTCAATAGATTTGTAAAATAGGTTTCGATTAGTTTCAAACAAGGGTTGTTTTTCCGAACCGAT
GGCTGGACTATCTAATGGATTTTCGCTCAACGCCACAAAACTTGCCAAATCTTGTAGCAGCAATCTAGCT
TTGTCGATATTCGTTTGTGTTTTGTTTTGTAATAAAGGTTCGACGTCGTTCAAAATATTATGCGCTTTTG
TATTTCTTTCATCACTGTCGTTAGTGTACAATTGACTCGACGTAAACACGTTAAATAACGCTTGGACATA
TTTAACATCGGGCGTGTTAGCTTTATTAGGCCGATTATCGTCGTCGTCCCAACCCTCGTCGTTAGAAGTT
GCTTCCGAAGACGATTTTGCCATAGCCACACGACGCCTATTAATTGTGTCGGCTAACACGTCCGCGATCA
AATTTGTAGTTGAGCTTTTTGGGCCTCATGGGCCTTCCGCTCACTGCCCGCTTTCCAGTCGGGAAACCTG
TCGTGCCAGCTGCATTAACATGGTCATAGCTGTTTCCTTGCGTATTGGGCGCTCTCCGCTTCCTCGCTCA
CTGACTCGCTGCGCTCGGTCGTTCGGGTAAAGCCTGGGGTGCCTAATGAGCAAAAGGCCAGCAAAAGGCC
AGGAACCGTAAAAAGGCCGCGTTGCTGGCGTTTTTCCATAGGCTCCGCCCCCCTGACGAGCATCACAAAA
ATCGACGCTCAAGTCAGAGGTGGCGAAACCCGACAGGACTATAAAGATACCAGGCGTTTCCCCCTGGAAG
CTCCCTCGTGCGCTCTCCTGTTCCGACCCTGCCGCTTACCGGATACCTGTCCGCCTTTCTCCCTTCGGGA
AGCGTGGCGCTTTCTCATAGCTCACGCTGTAGGTATCTCAGTTCGGTGTAGGTCGTTCGCTCCAAGCTGG
GCTGTGTGCACGAACCCCCCGTTCAGCCCGACCGCTGCGCCTTATCCGGTAACTATCGTCTTGAGTCCAA
CCCGGTAAGACACGACTTATCGCCACTGGCAGCAGCCACTGGTAACAGGATTAGCAGAGCGAGGTATGTA
GGCGGTGCTACAGAGTTCTTGAAGTGGTGGCCTAACTACGGCTACACTAGAAGAACAGTATTTGGTATCT
GCGCTCTGCTGAAGCCAGTTACCTTCGGAAAAAGAGTTGGTAGCTCTTGATCCGGCAAACAAACCACCGC
TGGTAGCGGTGGTTTTTTTGTTTGCAAGCAGCAGATTACGCGCAGAAAAAAAGGATCTCAAGAAGATCCT
TTGATCTTTTCTACGGGGTCTGACGCTCAGTGGAACGAAAACTCACGTTAAGGGATTTTGGTCATGAGAT
TATCAAAAAGGATCTTCACCTAGATCCTTTTAAATTAAAAATGAAGTTTTAAATCAATCTAAAGTATATA
TGAGTAAACTTGGTCTGACAGTTACCAATGCTTAATCAGTGAGGCACCTATCTCAGCGATCTGTCTATTT
CGTTCATCCATAGTTGCCTGACTCCCCGTCGTGTAGATAACTACGATACGGGAGGGCTTACCATCTGGCC
CCAGTGCTGCAATGATACCGCGAGAACCACGCTCACCGGCTCCAGATTTATCAGCAATAAACCAGCCAGC
CGGAAGGGCCGAGCGCAGAAGTGGTCCTGCAACTTTATCCGCCTCCATCCAGTCTATTAATTGTTGCCGG
GAAGCTAGAGTAAGTAGTTCGCCAGTTAATAGTTTGCGCAACGTTGTTGCCATTGCTACAGGCATCGTGG
TGTCACGCTCGTCGTTTGGTATGGCTTCATTCAGCTCCGGTTCCCAACGATCAAGGCGAGTTACATGATC
CCCCATGTTGTGCAAAAAAGCGGTTAGCTCCTTCGGTCCTCCGATCGTTGTCAGAAGTAAGTTGGCCGCA
GTGTTATCACTCATGGTTATGGCAGCACTGCATAATTCTCTTACTGTCATGCCATCCGTAAGATGCTTTT
CTGTGACTGGTGAGTACTCAACCAAGTCATTCTGAGAATAGTGTATGCGGCGACCGAGTTGCTCTTGCCC
GGCGTCAATACGGGATAATACCGCGCCACATAGCAGAACTTTAAAAGTGCTCATCATTGGAAAACGTTCT
TCGGGGCGAAAACTCTCAAGGATCTTACCGCTGTTGAGATCCAGTTCGATGTAACCCACTCGTGCACCCA
ACTGATCTTCAGCATCTTTTACTTTCACCAGCGTTTCTGGGTGAGCAAAAACAGGAAGGCAAAATGCCGC
AAAAAAGGGAATAAGGGCGACACGGAAATGTTGAATACTCATACTCTTCCTTTTTCAATATTATTGAAGC
ATTTATCAGGGTTATTGTCTCATGAGCGGATACATATTTGAATGTATTTAGAAAAATAAACAAATAGGGG
TTCCGCGCACATTTCCCCGAAAAGTGCCACCTAAATTGTAAGCGTTAATATTTTGTTAAAATTCGCGTTA
AATTTTTGTTAAATCAGCTCATTTTTTAACCAATAGGCCGAAATCGGCAAAATCCCTTATAAATCAAAAG
AATAGACCGAGATAGGGTTGAGTGGCCGCTACAGGGCGCTCCCATTCGCCATTCAGGCTGCGCAACTGTT
GGGAAGGGCGTTTCGGTGCGGGCCTCTTCGCTATTACGCCAGCTGGCGAAAGGGGGATGTGCTGCAAGGC
GATTAAGTTGGGTAACGCCAGGGTTTTCCCAGTCACGACGTTGTAAAACGACGGCCAGTGAGCGCGACGT
AATACGACTCACTATAGGGCGAATTGGCGGAAGGCCGTCAAGGCCGTGACGTTAAAACTATTAAGCCATC
CAATCGACCGTTAGTCGAATCAGGACCGCTGGTGCGAGAAGCCGCGAAGTATGGCGAATGCATCGTATAA
CGTGTGGAGTCCGCTCATTAGAGCGTCATGTTTAGACAAGAAAGCTACATATTTAATTGATCCCGATGAT
TTTATTGATAAATTGACCCTAACTCCATACACGGTATTCTACAATGGCGGGGTTTTGGTCAAAATTTCCG
GACTGCGATTGTACATGCTGTTAACGGCTCCGCCCACTATTAATGAAATTAAAAATTCCAATTTTAAAAA
ACGCAGCAAGAGAAACATTTGTATGAAAGAATGCGTAGAAGGAAAGAAAAATGTCGTGGACATGCTGAAC
AACAAGATTAATATGCCTCCGTGTATAAAAAAAATATTGAACGATTTGAAAGAAAACAATGTACCGCGCG
GCGGTATGTACAGGAAGAGGTTTATACTAAACTGTTACATTGCAAACGTGGTTTCGTGTGCCAAGTGTGA
AAACCGATGTTTAATCAAGGCTCTGACGCATTTCTACAACCACGACTCCAAGTGTGTGGGTGAAGTCATG
CATCTTTTAATCAAATCCCAAGATGTGTATAAACCACCAAACTGCCAAAAAATGAAAACTGTGGACAAGC
TCTGTCCGTTTGCTGGCAACTGCAAGGGTCTCAATCCTATTTGTAATTATTGAATAATAAAACAATTATA
AATGCTAAATTTGTTTTTTATTAACGATACAAACCAAACGCAACAAGAACATTTGTAGTATTATCTATAA
TTGAAAACGCGTAGTTATAATCGCTGAGGTAATATTTAAAATCATTTTCAAATGATTCACAGTTAATTTG
CGACAATATAATTTTATTTTCACATAAACTAGACGCCTTGTCGTCTTCTTCTTCGTATTCCTTCTCTTTT
TCATTTTTCTCCTCATAAAAATTAACATAGTTATTATCGTATCCATATATGTATCTATCGTATAGAGTAA
ATTTTTTGTTGTCATAAATATATATGTCTTTTTTAATGGGGTGTATAGTACCGCTGCGCATAGTTTTTCT
GTAATTTACAACAGTGCTATTTTCTGGTAGTTCTTCGGAGTGTGTTGCTTTAATTATTAAATTTATATAA
TCAATGAATTTGGGATCGTCGGTTTTGTACAATATGTTGCCGGCATAGTACGCAGCTTCTTCTAGTTCAA
TTACACCATTTTTTAGCAGCACCGGATTAACATAACTTTCCAAAATGTTGTACGAACCGTTAAACAAAAA
CAGTTCACCTCCCTTTTCTATACTATTGTCTGCGAGCAGTTGTTTGTTGTTAAAAATAACAGCCATTGTA
ATGAGACGCACAAACTAATATCACAAGCTGCCACCATTTTGTTCGCCCAGGACTCTAGCTATAGTTCTAG
TGGTTGGCTACGTATACTCCGGAATATTAATAG
Features (pLannotate 1.2.2; 17 found; start..end, strand, type, name):
      1..92      +  promoter       polyhedrin promoter: polh from Autographa californica; promoter for the baculovirus polyhedrin gene
    146..1246    +  CDS            MBP: maltose binding protein from E. coli; malE (mutated); This version of the gene does not encode a signal sequence, so MBP will remain in the cytosol.
   1325..2041    +  CDS            mEGFP: mEGFP is a basic (constitutively fluorescent) green fluorescent protein published in 2002, derived from Aequorea victoria. It has moderate acid sensitivity.
   2180..2482    +  CDS            ccdB: CCDB_ECOLI - Also known as G, letB, letD. Experimental evidence at protein level: Swiss-Prot protein existence level 1. Toxic component of a type II toxin-antitoxin (TA) system, functioning in plasmid maintainence. Responsible for the post- segregational killing (PSK) of plasmid-free cells, also referred to as a plasmid addiction system. Half-life of over 2 hours. Cell killing by CcdB is accompanied by filamentation, defects in chromosome and plasmid segregation, defects in cell division, formation of anucleate cells, decreased DNA synthesis and plasmid loss. Interferes with the activity of DN
   2666..2749    +  CDS            large T antigen (fragment): large T antigen from SV40 (simian virus 40)
   2772..2906    +  polyA_signal   SV40 poly(A) signal: SV40 polyadenylation signal
   2979..3351    +  3'UTR          polyhedrin 3' UTR: 3' UTR from the Autographa californica nucleopolyhedrovirus polyhedrin gene (Suzuki et al., 2006)
   3611..3658    -  CDS            lacI (fragment): lac repressor; lacI; The lac repressor binds to the lac operator to inhibit transcription in E. coli. This inhibition can be relieved by adding lactose or isopropyl-β-D-thiogalactopyranoside (IPTG).
   3695..3735    -  rep_origin     RSF ori (fragment): Plasmids containing the RSF 1030 origin of replication can be propagated in E. coli cells that contain additional plasmids with compatible origins.
   3813..4401    -  rep_origin     ori: high-copy-number ColE1/pMB1/pBR322/pUC origin of replication
   4572..5432    -  CDS            AmpR: β-lactamase; bla; confers resistance to ampicillin, carbenicillin, and related antibiotics
   5433..5537    -  promoter       AmpR promoter: bla
   5563..5694    -  rep_origin     M13 ori (fragment): M13 bacteriophage origin of replication; arrow indicates direction of (+) strand synthesis
   5715..5871    -  CDS            lacZα (fragment): LacZα fragment of β-galactosidase; lacZ fragment
   5880..5898    +  promoter       T7 promoter: promoter for bacteriophage T7 RNA polymerase
   6001..6630    +  CDS            LEF-2: LEF2_NPVAC - Experimental evidence at protein level: Swiss-Prot protein existence level 1. Plays an essential role in viral DNA replication. Does not seem to participate in the initiation step but is rather important for the amplification of DNA. Also required for expression from the vp39 and polh promoters. From Autographa californica nuclear polyhedrosis virus (AcMNPV).
   6671..7276    +  CDS            ORF603: baculovirus ORF603 protein
