[The description below was written by a language model from this plasmid's Addgene catalogue record and pLannotate feature annotations shown in this document.]
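Description:
pOCC193 is a baculovirus transfer (shuttle) vector built on the pOET1 backbone. It is an empty destination plasmid from the FlexiBAC series, used to make recombinant baculoviruses with the FlashBac bacmid for protein expression in insect cells. In E. coli it replicates from a high-copy ColE1/pUC-type origin and is selected with ampicillin through the AmpR (β-lactamase) gene. Because it carries the ccdB toxin gene, the unmodified plasmid has to be maintained in a ccdB-tolerant strain such as DB3.1. The annotation also picks up short fragments of lacI, RSF ori, M13 ori and lacZα, plus a T7 promoter, which appear to be backbone remnants rather than functional parts.

The expression cassette is driven by the very late AcMNPV polyhedrin (polH) promoter. It reads MBP (lacking a signal sequence), a 3C protease site, monomeric EGFP, a NotI–ccdB–AscI stuffer, a second 3C site, a TwinStrep tag and a stop codon, followed by an SV40 poly(A) signal and the polyhedrin 3′ UTR. The 3C sites and TwinStrep tag come from the catalogue description and are not annotated in the feature tables. A gene of interest is cloned between NotI and AscI, replacing ccdB so that non-recombinant plasmids are counter-selected in ordinary E. coli strains. The resulting fusion protein has MBP for solubility and amylose affinity purification, GFP for fluorescence tracking, and TwinStrep for Strep-Tactin purification. 3C cleavage removes MBP at the N-terminus and TwinStrep at the C-terminus, leaving mGFP attached to the target.

LEF-2 and ORF603 sequences lie upstream of the cassette and form part of the viral homology used for recombination into the polyhedrin locus of the bacmid. The depositor and NGS sequence records give the same feature set and differ by a single nucleotide in length.
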