Addgene plasmid #118903: pOCC193
Purpose: shuttle vector for baculovirus production, using FlashBac bacmid; for recombinant protein with N-terminal MBP, cleavable with 3C and monomeric GFP and C-terminal TwinStrep, cleavable with 3C
Depositing lab: Marc Bickle & PEPC MPI CBG. Depositing organization: Max Planck Institute of Molecular Cell Biology and Genetics. Publication: FlexiBAC: a versatile, open-source baculovirus vector system for protein expression, secretion, and proteolytic processing. Lemaitre RP, Bogdanova A, Borgonovo B, Woodruff JB, Drechsel DN. BMC Biotechnol. 2019 Mar 29;19(1):20. doi: 10.1186/s12896-019-0512-z. PubMed 30925874.
Backbone
  Vector backbone: pOET1
  Backbone size w/o insert (bp): 4900
  Vector type: Insect Expression
Growth in bacteria
  Bacterial resistance: Ampicillin, 100 μg/mL
  Growth temperature: 37°C
  Growth strain: DB3.1
  Copy number: High Copy
Gene/Insert
  Gene/Insert name: NcoI-MBP-3C-mGFP-NotI-ccdB-AscI-3C-TwinStrep-stop-HindIII cassette
  Promoter: polH
  Tag / fusion protein: MBP, cleavable with 3C protease; mGFP (N terminal on backbone); TwinStrep, cleavable with 3C protease (C terminal on backbone)
  Cloning method: Restriction Enzyme; 5′ cloning site NotI (unknown if destroyed); 3′ cloning site AscI (unknown if destroyed)
Terms and licenses: Academic/Nonprofit Terms; Industry Terms: Not Available to Industry
How to cite: pOCC193 was a gift from Marc Bickle & PEPC MPI CBG (Addgene plasmid # 118903 ; http://n2t.net/addgene:118903 ; RRID:Addgene_118903)
